Addgene plasmid #16007: pMax-E2F1
Depositing lab: Olimpia Meucci. Depositing organization: Drexel University. Publication: Role of the transcription factor E2F1 in CXCR4-mediated neurotoxicity and HIV neuropathology. Shimizu S, Khan MZ, Hippensteel RL, Parkar A, Raghupathi R, Meucci O. Neurobiol Dis. 2007 Jan . 25(1):17-26. 10.1016/j.nbd.2006.08.004 PubMed 17011204.
Backbone
  Vector backbone: pMAX-GFP
  Backbone manufacturer: Amaxa
  Backbone size w/o insert (bp): 3500
  Vector type: Mammalian Expression
  Selectable markers: Neomycin (select with G418)
Growth in bacteria
  Bacterial resistance: Kanamycin, 50 μg/mL
  Growth temperature: 37°C
  Growth strain: DH5alpha
  Copy number: High Copy
Gene/Insert
  Gene/Insert name: E2F1
  Species: H. sapiens (human)
  Entrez Gene: E2F1 (a.k.a. E2F-1, RBAP1, RBBP3, RBP3)
  Tag / fusion protein: GFP (N terminal on backbone)
  Cloning method: Restriction Enzyme
  Sequencing primers: 5′ na
Terms and licenses: Academic/Nonprofit Terms; Industry Terms: Not Available to Industry
How to cite: pMax-E2F1 was a gift from Olimpia Meucci (Addgene plasmid # 16007 ; http://n2t.net/addgene:16007 ; RRID:Addgene_16007)
