[The description below was written by a language model from this plasmid's Addgene catalogue record and pLannotate feature annotations shown in this document.]
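Description:
pMax-E2F1 is a mammalian expression plasmid that produces human E2F1 as a fusion with an N-terminal green fluorescent protein. The catalogue lists the backbone as the Amaxa vector pMAX-GFP (about 3.5 kb without insert), and the sequenced record is just under 6 kb. It is propagated in E. coli as a high-copy plasmid from a ColE1/pUC-type origin and also carries an f1 phage origin. A single NeoR/KanR (Tn5 aminoglycoside phosphotransferase) gene serves both hosts. The bacterial AmpR (bla) promoter drives it for kanamycin selection in bacteria. An adjacent SV40 enhancer/early promoter, with an HSV TK polyadenylation signal downstream, allows G418 selection of transfected mammalian cells. Short annotated fragments of a ble gene, a bGH poly(A) signal and SV40 large T antigen appear to be backbone remnants rather than functional elements.

In the expression cassette, the human cytomegalovirus immediate-early enhancer and promoter drive a fluorescent protein coding sequence annotated as TurboGFP, a rapidly maturing copepod-derived green protein. This is followed by a short multiple cloning site remnant and then the E2F1 coding sequence, with an SV40 polyadenylation signal terminating the transcript. The arrangement fits the catalogue's description of GFP as an N-terminal tag supplied by the backbone, so transfected cells can be identified, and the fusion protein followed, by green fluorescence. E2F1 is a transcription activator that partners with DP proteins, is bound by RB1, regulates G1-to-S progression, and can promote either proliferation or p53-dependent apoptosis. The associated publication concerns the role of E2F1 in CXCR4-mediated neurotoxicity and HIV neuropathology, which suggests use for E2F1 overexpression in that setting. The record does not specify the cell types used.
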