Features (pLannotate 1.2.2; 16 found; start..end, strand, type, name):
      1..304     +  enhancer       CMV enhancer: human cytomegalovirus immediate early enhancer
    305..508     +  promoter       CMV promoter: human cytomegalovirus (CMV) immediate early promoter
    553..1248    +  CDS            TurboGFP: TurboGFP is a basic (constitutively fluorescent) green fluorescent protein published in 2006, derived from Pontellina plumata. It is reported to be a rapidly-maturing dimer with moderate acid sensitivity.
   1249..1274    +  misc_feature   MCS (fragment): multiple cloning site
   1276..2586    +  CDS            E2F1: E2F1_HUMAN - Also known as RBBP3. Experimental evidence at protein level: Swiss-Prot protein existence level 1. Transcription activator that binds DNA cooperatively with DP proteins through the E2 recognition site, 5'-TTTC[CG]CGC-3' found in the promoter region of a number of genes whose products are involved in cell cycle regulation or in DNA replication. The DRTF1/E2F complex functions in the control of cell-cycle progression from G1 to S phase. E2F1 binds preferentially RB1 in a cell-cycle dependent manner. It can mediate both cell proliferation and TP53/p53-dependent apoptosis. Blocks adip
   2612..2696    +  CDS            large T antigen (fragment): large T antigen from SV40 (simian virus 40)
   2719..2840    +  polyA_signal   SV40 poly(A) signal: SV40 polyadenylation signal
   2874..3302    -  rep_origin     f1 ori (sequence partly withheld): f1 bacteriophage origin of replication; arrow indicates direction of (+) strand synthesis
   3329..3433    +  promoter       AmpR promoter: bla
   3435..3792    +  promoter       SV40 promoter: SV40 enhancer and early promoter
   3827..4621    +  CDS            NeoR/KanR: aminoglycoside phosphotransferase from Tn5; aph(3')-II (or nptII); confers resistance to neomycin, kanamycin, and G418 (Geneticin®)
   4642..4794    +  CDS            ble (fragment): BLE_KLEPN - Experimental evidence at protein level: Swiss-Prot protein existence level 1. Binding protein with a strong affinity to the bleomycin family of antibiotics. Binds to CL990; an antimitotic-antibiotic compound. From Klebsiella pneumoniae.
   4853..4900    +  polyA_signal   HSV TK poly(A) signal: herpes simplex virus thymidine kinase polyadenylation signal (Cole and Stacy, 1985)
   4991..5007    -  polyA_signal   bGH poly(A) signal (fragment): bovine growth hormone polyadenylation signal
   5229..5817    +  rep_origin     ori: high-copy-number ColE1/pMB1/pBR322/pUC origin of replication
   5932..5991    +  enhancer       CMV enhancer (fragment): human cytomegalovirus immediate early enhancer
>Addgene plasmid #16007 | pMax-E2F1 | addgene full sequence | sequence record 456465 | Addgene NGS Result
CGTTACATAACTTACGGTAAATGGCCCGCCTGGCTGACCGCCCAACGACCCCCGCCCATTGACGTCAATA
ATGACGTATGTTCCCATAGTAACGCCAATAGGGACTTTCCATTGACGTCAATGGGTGGAGTATTTACGGT
AAACTGCCCACTTGGCAGTACATCAAGTGTATCATATGCCAAGTACGCCCCCTATTGACGTCAATGACGG
TAAATGGCCCGCCTGGCATTATGCCCAGTACATGACCTTATGGGACTTTCCTACTTGGCAGTACATCTAC
GTATTAGTCATCGCTATTACCATGGTGATGCGGTTTTGGCAGTACATCAATGGGCGTGGATAGCGGTTTG
ACTCACGGGGATTTCCAAGTCTCCACCCCATTGACGTCAATGGGAGTTTGTTTTGGCACCAAAATCAACG
GGACTTTCCAAAATGTCGTAACAACTCCGCCCCATTGACGCAAATGGGCGGTAGGCGTGTACGGTGGGAG
GTCTATATAAGCAGAGCTGGTTTAGTGAACCGTCAGATCCGCTAGCGCTACCGGTCGCCACCATGGAGAG
CGACGAGAGCGGCCTGCCCGCCATGGAGATCGAGTGCCGCATCACCGGCACCCTGAACGGCGTGGAGTTC
GAGCTGGTGGGCGGCGGAGAGGGCACCCCCGAGCAGGGCCGCATGACCAACAAGATGAAGAGCACCAAAG
GCGCCCTGACCTTCAGCCCCTACCTGCTGAGCCACGTGATGGGCTACGGCTTCTACCACTTCGGCACCTA
CCCCAGCGGCTACGAGAACCCCTTCCTGCACGCCATCAACAACGGCGGCTACACCAACACCCGCATCGAG
AAGTACGAGGACGGCGGCGTGCTGCACGTGAGCTTCAGCTACCGCTACGAGGCCGGCCGCGTGATCGGCG
ACTTCAAGGTGATGGGCACCGGCTTCCCCGAGGACAGCGTGATCTTCACCGACAAGATCATCCGCAGCAA
CGCCACCGTGGAGCACCTGCACCCCATGGGCGATAACGATCTGGATGGCAGCTTCACCCGCACCTTCAGC
CTGCGCGACGGCGGCTACTACAGCTCCGTGGTGGACAGCCACATGCACTTCAAGAGCGCCATCCACCCCA
GCATCCTGCAGAACGGGGGCCCCATGTTCGCCTTCCGCCGCGTGGAGGAGGATCACAGCAACACCGAGCT
GGGCATCGTGGAGTACCAGCACGCCTTCAAGACCCCGGATGCAGATGCCGGTGAAGAAAGATCTCGAGCT
CAAGCTTCGAATTCCATGGCCTTGGCCGGGGCCCCTGCGGGCGGCCCATGCGCGCCGGCGCTGGAGGCCC
TGCTCGGGGCCGGCGCGCTGCGGCTGCTCGACTCCTCGCAGATCGTCATCATCTCCGCCGCGCAGGACGC
CAGCGCCCCGCCGGCTCCCACCGGCCCCGCGGCGCCCGCCGCCGGCCCCTGCGACCCTGACCTGCTGCTC
TTCGCCACACCGCAGGCGCCCCGGCCCACACCCAGTGCGCCGCGGCCCGCGCTCGGCCGCCCGCCGGTGA
AGCGGAGGCTGGACCTGGAAACTGACCATCAGTACCTGGCCGAGAGCAGTGGGCCAGCTCGGGGCAGAGG
CCGCCATCCAGGAAAAGGTGTGAAATCCCCGGGGGAGAAGTCACGCTATGAGACCTCACTGAATCTGACC
ACCAAGCGCTTCCTGGAGCTGCTGAGCCACTCGGCTGACGGTGTCGTCGACCTGAACTGGGCTGCCGAGG
TGCTGAAGGTGCAGAAGCGGCGCATCTATGACATCACCAACGTCCTTGAGGGCATCCAGCTCATTGCCAA
GAAGTCCAAGAACCACATCCAGTGGCTGGGCAGCCACACCACAGTGGGCGTCGGCGGACGGCTTGAGGGG
TTGACCCAGGACCTCCGACAGCTGCAGGAGAGCGAGCAGCAGCTGGACCACCTGATGAATATCTGTACTA
CGCAGCTGCGCCTGCTCTCCGAGGACACTGACAGCCAGCGCCTGGCCTACGTGACGTGTCAGGACCTTCG
TAGCATTGCAGACCCTGCAGAGCAGATGGTTATGGTGATCAAAGCCCCTCCTGAGACCCAGCTCCAAGCC
GTGGACTCTTCGGAGAACTTTCAGATCTCCCTTAAGAGCAAACAAGGCCCGATCGATGTTTTCCTGTGCC
CTGAGGAGACCGTAGGTGGGATCAGCCCTGGGAAGACCCCATCCCAGGAGGTCACTTCTGAGGAGGAGAA
CAGGGCCACTGACTCTGCCACCATAGTGTCACCACCACCATCATCTCCCCCCTCATCCCTCACCACAGAT
CCCAGCCAGTCTCTACTCAGCCTGGAGCAAGAACCGCTGTTGTCCCGGATGGGCAGCCTGCGGGCTCCCG
TGGACGAGGACCGCCTGTCCCCGCTGGTGGCGGCCGACTCGCTCCTGGAGCATGTGCGGGAGGACTTCTC
CGGCCTCCTCCCTGAGGAGTTCATCAGCCTTTCCCCACCCCACGAGGCCCTCGACTACCACTTCGGCCTC
GAGGAGGGCGAGGGCATCAGAGACCTCTTCGACTGTGACTTTGGGGACCTCACCCCCCTGGATTTCTGAG
GATCCACCGGATCTAGATAACTGATCATAATCAGCCATACCACATTTGTAGAGGTTTTACTTGCTTTAAA
AAACCTCCCACACCTCCCCCTGAACCTGAAACATAAAATGAATGCAATTGTTGTTGTTAACTTGTTTATT
GCAGCTTATAATGGTTACAAATAAAGCAATAGCATCACAAATTTCACAAATAAAGCATTTTTTTCACTGC
ATTCTAGTTGTGGTTTGTCCAAACTCATCAATGTATCTTAACGCGTAAATTGTAAGCGTTAATATTTTGT
TAAAATTCGCGTTAAATTTTTGTTAAATCAGCTCATTTTTTAACCAATAGGCCGAAATCGGCAAAATCCC
TTATAAATCAAAAGAATAGACCGAGATAGGGT
[37 nt withheld, positions 2973-3009]
AAAGAACGTGGACTCCAACGTCAAAGG
[49 nt withheld, positions 3037-3085]
T
[91 nt withheld, positions 3087-3177]
G
[124 nt withheld, positions 3179-3302]
CAGGTGGCACTTTTCGGGGAAATGTGCGCGGAACCCCTATTTGTTTATTTTTCTAAATACATTCAAATAT
GTATCCGCTCATGAGACAATAACCCTGATAAATGCTTCAATAATATTGAAAAAGGAAGAGTCCTGAGGCG
GAAAGAACCAGCTGTGGAATGTGTGTCAGTTAGGGTGTGGAAAGTCCCCAGGCTCCCCAGCAGGCAGAAG
TATGCAAAGCATGCATCTCAATTAGTCAGCAACCAGGTGTGGAAAGTCCCCAGGCTCCCCAGCAGGCAGA
AGTATGCAAAGCATGCATCTCAATTAGTCAGCAACCATAGTCCCGCCCCTAACTCCGCCCATCCCGCCCC
TAACTCCGCCCAGTTCCGCCCATTCTCCGCCCCATGGCTGACTAATTTTTTTTATTTATGCAGAGGCCGA
GGCCGCCTCGGCCTCTGAGCTATTCCAGAAGTAGTGAGGAGGCTTTTTTGGAGGCCTAGGCTTTTGCAAA
GATCGATCAAGAGACAGGATGAGGATCGTTTCGCATGATTGAACAAGATGGATTGCACGCAGGTTCTCCG
GCCGCTTGGGTGGAGAGGCTATTCGGCTATGACTGGGCACAACAGACAATCGGCTGCTCTGATGCCGCCG
TGTTCCGGCTGTCAGCGCAGGGGCGCCCGGTTCTTTTTGTCAAGACCGACCTGTCCGGTGCCCTGAATGA
ACTGCAAGACGAGGCAGCGCGGCTATCGTGGCTGGCCACGACGGGCGTTCCTTGCGCAGCTGTGCTCGAC
GTTGTCACTGAAGCGGGAAGGGACTGGCTGCTATTGGGCGAAGTGCCGGGGCAGGATCTCCTGTCATCTC
ACCTTGCTCCTGCCGAGAAAGTATCCATCATGGCTGATGCAATGCGGCGGCTGCATACGCTTGATCCGGC
TACCTGCCCATTCGACCACCAAGCGAAACATCGCATCGAGCGAGCACGTACTCGGATGGAAGCCGGTCTT
GTCGATCAGGATGATCTGGACGAAGAGCATCAGGGGCTCGCGCCAGCCGAACTGTTCGCCAGGCTCAAGG
CGAGCATGCCCGACGGCGAGGATCTCGTCGTGACCCATGGCGATGCCTGCTTGCCGAATATCATGGTGGA
AAATGGCCGCTTTTCTGGATTCATCGACTGTGGCCGGCTGGGTGTGGCGGACCGCTATCAGGACATAGCG
TTGGCTACCCGTGATATTGCTGAAGAGCTTGGCGGCGAATGGGCTGACCGCTTCCTCGTGCTTTACGGTA
TCGCCGCTCCCGATTCGCAGCGCATCGCCTTCTATCGCCTTCTTGACGAGTTCTTCTGAGCGGGACTCTG
GGGTTCGAAATGACCGACCAAGCGACGCCCAACCTGCCATCACGAGATTTCGATTCCACCGCCGCCTTCT
ATGAAAGGTTGGGCTTCGGAATCGTTTTCCGGGACGCCGGCTGGATGATCCTCCAGCGCGGGGATCTCAT
GCTGGAGTTCTTCGCCCACCCTAGGGGGAGGCTAACTGAAACACGGAAGGAGACAATACCGGAAGGAACC
CGCGCTATGACGGCAATAAAAAGACAGAATAAAACGCACGGTGTTGGGTCGTTTGTTCATAAACGCGGGG
TTCGGTCCCAGGGCTGGCACTCTGTCGATACCCCACCGAGACCCCATTGGGGCCAATACGCCCGCGTTTC
TTCCTTTTCCCCACCCCACCCCCCAAGTTCGGGTGAAGGCCCAGGGCTCGCAGCCAACGTCGGGGCGGCA
GGCCCTGCCATAGCCTCAGGTTACTCATATATACTTTAGATTGATTTAAAACTTCATTTTTAATTTAAAA
GGATCTAGGTGAAGATCCTTTTTGATAATCTCATGACCAAAATCCCTTAACGTGAGTTTTCGTTCCACTG
AGCGTCAGACCCCGTAGAAAAGATCAAAGGATCTTCTTGAGATCCTTTTTTTCTGCGCGTAATCTGCTGC
TTGCAAACAAAAAAACCACCGCTACCAGCGGTGGTTTGTTTGCCGGATCAAGAGCTACCAACTCTTTTTC
CGAAGGTAACTGGCTTCAGCAGAGCGCAGATACCAAATACTGTTCTTCTAGTGTAGCCGTAGTTAGGCCA
CCACTTCAAGAACTCTGTAGCACCGCCTACATACCTCGCTCTGCTAATCCTGTTACCAGTGGCTGCTGCC
AGTGGCGATAAGTCGTGTCTTACCGGGTTGGACTCAAGACGATAGTTACCGGATAAGGCGCAGCGGTCGG
GCTGAACGGGGGGTTCGTGCACACAGCCCAGCTTGGAGCGAACGACCTACACCGAACTGAGATACCTACA
GCGTGAGCTATGAGAAAGCGCCACGCTTCCCGAAGGGAGAAAGGCGGACAGGTATCCGGTAAGCGGCAGG
GTCGGAACAGGAGAGCGCACGAGGGAGCTTCCAGGGGGAAACGCCTGGTATCTTTATAGTCCTGTCGGGT
TTCGCCACCTCTGACTTGAGCGTCGATTTTTGTGATGCTCGTCAGGGGGGCGGAGCCTATGGAAAAACGC
CAGCAACGCGGCCTTTTTACGGTTCCTGGCCTTTTGCTGGCCTTTTGCTCACATGTTCTTTCCTGCGTTA
TCCCCTGATTCTGTGGATAACCGTATTACCGCCATGCATTAGTTATTAATAGTAATCAATTACGGGGTCA
TTAGTTCATAGCCCATATATGGAGTTCCG
