>Addgene plasmid #16007 | pMax-E2F1 | addgene partial sequence | sequence record 22370 | 16007 with SV40pA-R
TTTAGCTGCATAACAGTTAACAACAACAATTGCATTCATTTTATGTTTCAGGTTCAGGGGGANGTGTGGG
AGGTTTTTTAAAGCAAGTAAAACCTCTACAAATGTGGTATGGCTGATTATGATCAGTTATCTAGATCCGG
TGGATCCTCAGAAATCCAGGGGGGTGAGGTCCCCAAAGTCACAGTCGAAGAGGTCTCTGATGCCCTCGCC
CTCCTCGAGGCCGAAGTGGTAGTCGAGGGCCTCGTGNGGTGGGGAAAGGCTGATGAACTCCTCAGGGAGG
AGGCCGGAGAAGTCCTCCCGCACATGCTCCAGGAGCGAGTCGGCCGCCACCAGCGGGGACAGGCGGTCCT
CGTCCACGGGAGCCCGCANGCTGCCCATCCGGGACAACAGCGGTTCTTGCTCCAGGCTGAGTAGAGACTG
GCTGGGATCTGTGGTGAGGGATGAGGGGGGAGATGATGGTGGTGGTGACACTATGGTGGCAGAGTCAGTG
GCCCTGTTCTCCTCCTCANAAGTGACCTCCTGGGATGGGGTCTTCCCANGGCTGATCCCACNTACGGTCT
CCTCAGGGCACAAGAAAACNTCGATCGNGCCTTGTTTGCTCTTAANGNAGATCTGAAAGTTCTCCGAATA
GTCCACGGCTTGNANCTGGNTCTCAGGAGGGGCTTTGATCACCATANCCATCTGCTCTGCAGGNTNTGCA
ATGCTACAAAGGTCCTGACACATCA
